Addgene plasmid #109688: p3E-rab30
Purpose: Multisite gateway vector for 3' tagging with rab30
Depositing lab: Rob Parton. Depositing organization: University of Queensland, Institute for Molecular Bioscience. Publication: In vivo cell biological screening identifies an endocytic capture mechanism for T-tubule formation. Hall TE, Martel N, Ariotti N, Xiong Z, Lo HP, Ferguson C, Rae J, Lim YW, Parton RG. Nat Commun. 2020 Jul 24;11(1):3711. doi: 10.1038/s41467-020-17486-w. PubMed 32709891.
Backbone
  Vector backbone: pDONR p2R-p3
  Vector type: Zebrafish plasmids
Growth in bacteria
  Bacterial resistance: Kanamycin, 50 μg/mL
  Growth temperature: 37°C
  Growth strain: DH5alpha
  Copy number: High Copy
Gene/Insert
  Gene/Insert name: rab30
  Species: D. rerio (zebrafish)
  Entrez Gene: rab30 (a.k.a. zgc:100889)
  Cloning method: Gateway Cloning
Terms and licenses: Academic/Nonprofit Terms; Industry Terms: Not Available to Industry
How to cite: p3E-rab30 was a gift from Rob Parton (Addgene plasmid # 109688 ; http://n2t.net/addgene:109688 ; RRID:Addgene_109688)
