[The description below was written by a language model from this plasmid's Addgene catalogue record and pLannotate feature annotations shown in this document.]
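Description:
p3E-rab30 is a 3′ entry clone for multisite Gateway assembly, built in the pDONR P2R-P3 backbone and catalogued among zebrafish plasmids. It is a small (about 3.2 kb) bacterial plasmid that carries no eukaryotic expression elements of its own. It replicates in E. coli from a high-copy ColE1/pUC-type origin and is selected with kanamycin through an aph(3')-Ia resistance gene. The remaining annotated features are typical donor-vector backbone remnants: rrnB T1 and T2 transcription terminators that insulate the cloning site, a T7 promoter next to the insert, and short lacI and lacZα fragments that are not functional genes.

The payload is the zebrafish rab30 coding sequence, roughly 600 bp. The annotation tool identifies it by similarity to human RAB30, a small GTPase of the Rab family that regulates membrane trafficking and is associated with maintaining Golgi structure. The open reading frame is flanked by an attR2 site on one side and, on the other, a site annotated as an attB3 core overlapping an attL fragment, which is consistent with the attL3 expected in a 3′ entry clone. In an LR reaction, these sites let rab30 be combined with a 5′ entry clone (normally a promoter), a middle entry clone (typically a fluorescent protein or other tag), and a destination vector. rab30 then sits at the 3′ position, downstream of the middle element, which gives a fusion with the tag at the N-terminus of the Rab. The promoter, tag and destination backbone depend on the other components chosen and are not part of this record. The two sequence records, one from the depositor and one from repository sequencing, are the same length and show the same features with different start coordinates. The associated publication describes in vivo cell biological screening related to T-tubule formation.
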