Features (pLannotate 1.2.2; 11 found; start..end, strand, type, name):
    121..213     +  CDS            lacI (fragment): lac repressor; lacI; The lac repressor binds to the lac operator to inhibit transcription in E. coli. This inhibition can be relieved by adding lactose or isopropyl-β-D-thiogalactopyranoside (IPTG).
    268..295     -  terminator     rrnB T2 terminator: transcription terminator T2 from the E. coli rrnB gene
    427..470     +  terminator     rrnB T1 terminator: Escherichia coli rrnB; transcription terminator T1 from the E. coli rrnB gene
    517..553     -  CDS            lacZα (fragment): LacZα fragment of β-galactosidase; lacZ fragment
    624..748     -  protein_bind   attR2: mutant version of attR; recombination site for the Gateway® LR reaction LR Clonase™
    750..1349    +  CDS            RAB30: RAB30_HUMAN - Experimental evidence at protein level: Swiss-Prot protein existence level 1. The small GTPases Rab are key regulators of intracellular membrane trafficking, from the formation of transport vesicles to their fusion with membranes. Rabs cycle between an inactive GDP-bound form and an active GTP-bound form that is able to recruit to membranes different set of downstream effectors directly responsible for vesicle formation, movement, tethering and fusion (By similarity). Required for maintaining the structural integrity of the Golgi apparatus, possibly by mediating interactions with
   1353..1373    -  protein_bind   attB3: mutant version of attB; core recombination site for the Gateway® BP reaction BP Clonase™
   1364..1449    -  protein_bind   attL1 (fragment): mutant version of attL; recombination site for the Gateway® LR reaction LR Clonase™
   1486..1504    -  promoter       T7 promoter: promoter for bacteriophage T7 RNA polymerase
   1638..2447    +  CDS            KanR: aminoglycoside phosphotransferase; aph(3')-Ia; confers resistance to kanamycin in bacteria or G418 (Geneticin®) in eukaryotes
   2594..3182    +  rep_origin     ori: high-copy-number ColE1/pMB1/pBR322/pUC origin of replication
>Addgene plasmid #109688 | p3E-rab30 | depositor full sequence | sequence record 206625 | Full Sequence
CTTTCCTGCGTTATCCCCTGATTCTGTGGATAACCGTATTACCGCCTTTGAGTGAGCTGATACCGCTCGC
CGCAGCCGAACGACCGAGCGCAGCGAGTCAGTGAGCGAGGAAGCGGAAGAGCGCCCAATACGCAAACCGC
CTCTCCCCGCGCGTTGGCCGATTCATTAATGCAGCTGGCACGACAGGTTTCCCGACTGGAAAGCGGGCAG
TGAGCGCAACGCAATTAATACGCGTACCGCTAGCCAGGAAGAGTTTGTAGAAACGCAAAAAGGCCATCCG
TCAGGATGGCCTTCTGCTTAGTTTGATGCCTGGCAGTTTATGGCGGGCGTCCTGCCCGCCACCCTCCGGG
CCGTTGCTTCACAACGTTCAAATCCGCTCCCGGCGGATTTGTCCTACTCAGGAGAGCGTTCACCGACAAA
CAACAGATAAAACGAAAGGCCCAGTCTTCCGACTGAGCCTTTCGTTTTATTTGATGCCTGGCAGTTCCCT
ACTCTCGCGTTAACGCTAGCATGGATGTTTTCCCAGTCACGACGTTGTAAAACGACGGCCAGTCTTAAGC
TCGGGCCCTGCAGCTCTAGAGCTCGAATTCTACAGGTCACTAATACCATCTAAGTAGTTGGTTCATAGTG
ACTGCATATGTTGTGTTTTACAGTATTATGTAGTCTGTTTTTTATGCAAAATCTAATTTAATATATTGAT
ATTTATATCATTTTACGTTTCTCGTTCAACTTTCTTGTACAAAGTGGTGGAGGATTATGATTACTTATTC
AAAATTGTGCTGATAGGAAATGCAGGAGTGGGTAAAACCTGCCTGGTGCGACGTTTCACTCAGGGGCTGT
TTCCTCCTGGACAGGGTGCCACAATTGGAGTTGATTTTATGATTAAAACTGTGGAAATAAAAGGAGTTAA
GGTGAAGCTCCAGATTTGGGACACAGCTGGTCAAGAAAGATTTCGCTCTATAACTCAGAGCTACTACCGC
AGTGCCAATGCCCTGATCCTCACCTACGACATCACCTGCGAAGATTCGTTCCGGTGCCTTCCTGAGTGGC
TGAGGGAGATTGAGCAGTACGCCAACAACCAAGTGGTGACAATCCTTGTAGGGAATAAGATAGACTTGGC
TGATAAGCGAGAAGTCCTTCGTCAACGAGCAGAGGAGTTTGCAGATTCTCAGAGCATGCTTTATCTGGAG
ACCTCTGCCAAAGAATCAGACAACGTGGAGAAGCTCTTTCTAGATCTGGCCTGCGAACTAATCCGTGAGG
CCAAGCAAAACACGTTGGACAACAACGACTCCACTCCCATGCCCGGAGAAGGGAAAAACATCAACTATTT
GGGCTGCTGCAGCATGAACTAGCAACTTTATTATACAAAGTTGGCATTATAAAAAAGCATTGCTTATCAA
TTTGTTGCAACGAACAGGTCACTATCAGTCAAAATAAAATCATTATTTGGAGCTCCATGGTAGCGTTAAC
GCGGCCGCGATATCCCCTATAGTGAGTCGTATTACATGGTCATAGCTGTTTCCTGGCAGCTCTGGCCCGT
GTCTCAAAATCTCTGATGTTACATTGCACAAGATAAAAATATATCATCATGAACAATAAAACTGTCTGCT
TACATAAACAGTAATACAAGGGGTGTTATGAGCCATATTCAACGGGAAACGTCGAGGCCGCGATTAAATT
CCAACATGGATGCTGATTTATATGGGTATAAATGGGCTCGCGATAATGTCGGGCAATCAGGTGCGACAAT
CTATCGCTTGTATGGGAAGCCCGATGCGCCAGAGTTGTTTCTGAAACATGGCAAAGGTAGCGTTGCCAAT
GATGTTACAGATGAGATGGTCAGACTAAACTGGCTGACGGAATTTATGCCTCTTCCGACCATCAAGCATT
TTATCCGTACTCCTGATGATGCATGGTTACTCACCACTGCGATCCCCGGAAAAACAGCATTCCAGGTATT
AGAAGAATATCCTGATTCAGGTGAAAATATTGTTGATGCGCTGGCAGTGTTCCTGCGCCGGTTGCATTCG
ATTCCTGTTTGTAATTGTCCTTTTAACAGCGATCGCGTATTTCGTCTCGCTCAGGCGCAATCACGAATGA
ATAACGGTTTGGTTGATGCGAGTGATTTTGATGACGAGCGTAATGGCTGGCCTGTTGAACAAGTCTGGAA
AGAAATGCATAAACTTTTGCCATTCTCACCGGATTCAGTCGTCACTCATGGTGATTTCTCACTTGATAAC
CTTATTTTTGACGAGGGGAAATTAATAGGTTGTATTGATGTTGGACGAGTCGGAATCGCAGACCGATACC
AGGATCTTGCCATCCTATGGAACTGCCTCGGTGAGTTTTCTCCTTCATTACAGAAACGGCTTTTTCAAAA
ATATGGTATTGATAATCCTGATATGAATAAATTGCAGTTTCATTTGATGCTCGATGAGTTTTTCTAATCA
GAATTGGTTAATTGGTTGTAACACTGGCAGAGCATTACGCTGACTTGACGGGACGGCGCAAGCTCATGAC
CAAAATCCCTTAACGTGAGTTACGCGTCGTTCCACTGAGCGTCAGACCCCGTAGAAAAGATCAAAGGATC
TTCTTGAGATCCTTTTTTTCTGCGCGTAATCTGCTGCTTGCAAACAAAAAAACCACCGCTACCAGCGGTG
GTTTGTTTGCCGGATCAAGAGCTACCAACTCTTTTTCCGAAGGTAACTGGCTTCAGCAGAGCGCAGATAC
CAAATACTGTCCTTCTAGTGTAGCCGTAGTTAGGCCACCACTTCAAGAACTCTGTAGCACCGCCTACATA
CCTCGCTCTGCTAATCCTGTTACCAGTGGCTGCTGCCAGTGGCGATAAGTCGTGTCTTACCGGGTTGGAC
TCAAGACGATAGTTACCGGATAAGGCGCAGCGGTCGGGCTGAACGGGGGGTTCGTGCACACAGCCCAGCT
TGGAGCGAACGACCTACACCGAACTGAGATACCTACAGCGTGAGCATTGAGAAAGCGCCACGCTTCCCGA
AGGGAGAAAGGCGGACAGGTATCCGGTAAGCGGCAGGGTCGGAACAGGAGAGCGCACGAGGGAGCTTCCA
GGGGGAAACGCCTGGTATCTTTATAGTCCTGTCGGGTTTCGCCACCTCTGACTTGAGCGTCGATTTTTGT
GATGCTCGTCAGGGGGGCGGAGCCTATGGAAAAACGCCAGCAACGCGGCCTTTTTACGGTTCCTGGCCTT
TTGCTGGCCTTTTGCTCACATGTT
