Features (pLannotate 1.2.2; 12 found; start..end, strand, type, name):
      1..125     -  protein_bind   attR2: mutant version of attR; recombination site for the Gateway® LR reaction LR Clonase™
    127..726     +  CDS            RAB30: RAB30_HUMAN - Experimental evidence at protein level: Swiss-Prot protein existence level 1. The small GTPases Rab are key regulators of intracellular membrane trafficking, from the formation of transport vesicles to their fusion with membranes. Rabs cycle between an inactive GDP-bound form and an active GTP-bound form that is able to recruit to membranes different set of downstream effectors directly responsible for vesicle formation, movement, tethering and fusion (By similarity). Required for maintaining the structural integrity of the Golgi apparatus, possibly by mediating interactions with
    730..750     -  protein_bind   attB3: mutant version of attB; core recombination site for the Gateway® BP reaction BP Clonase™
    741..826     -  protein_bind   attL1 (fragment): mutant version of attL; recombination site for the Gateway® LR reaction LR Clonase™
    863..881     -  promoter       T7 promoter: promoter for bacteriophage T7 RNA polymerase
   1015..1824    +  CDS            KanR: aminoglycoside phosphotransferase; aph(3')-Ia; confers resistance to kanamycin in bacteria or G418 (Geneticin®) in eukaryotes
   1971..2559    +  rep_origin     ori: high-copy-number ColE1/pMB1/pBR322/pUC origin of replication
   2742..2834    +  CDS            lacI (fragment): lac repressor; lacI; The lac repressor binds to the lac operator to inhibit transcription in E. coli. This inhibition can be relieved by adding lactose or isopropyl-β-D-thiogalactopyranoside (IPTG).
   2889..2916    -  terminator     rrnB T2 terminator: transcription terminator T2 from the E. coli rrnB gene
   3048..3091    +  terminator     rrnB T1 terminator: Escherichia coli rrnB; transcription terminator T1 from the E. coli rrnB gene
   3138..3174    -  CDS            lacZα (fragment): LacZα fragment of β-galactosidase; lacZ fragment
   3212..3241    -  protein_bind   attP2 (fragment): mutant version of attP; recombination site for the Gateway® BP reaction BP Clonase™
>Addgene plasmid #109688 | p3E-rab30 | addgene full sequence | sequence record 223965 | Addgene NGS Result
CATAGTGACTGCATATGTTGTGTTTTACAGTATTATGTAGTCTGTTTTTTATGCAAAATCTAATTTAATA
TATTGATATTTATATCATTTTACGTTTCTCGTTCAACTTTCTTGTACAAAGTGGTGGAGGATTATGATTA
CTTATTCAAAATTGTGCTGATAGGAAATGCAGGAGTGGGTAAAACCTGCCTGGTGCGACGTTTCACTCAG
GGGCTGTTTCCTCCTGGACAGGGTGCCACAATTGGAGTTGATTTTATGATTAAAACTGTGGAAATAAAAG
GAGTTAAGGTGAAGCTCCAGATTTGGGACACAGCTGGTCAAGAAAGATTTCGCTCTATAACTCAGAGCTA
CTACCGCAGTGCCAATGCCCTGATCCTCACCTACGACATCACCTGCGAAGATTCGTTCCGGTGCCTTCCT
GAGTGGCTGAGGGAGATTGAGCAGTACGCCAACAACCAAGTGGTGACAATCCTTGTAGGGAATAAGATAG
ACTTGGCTGATAAGCGAGAAGTCCTTCGTCAACGAGCAGAGGAGTTTGCAGATTCTCAGAGCATGCTTTA
TCTGGAGACCTCTGCCAAAGAATCAGACAACGTGGAGAAGCTCTTTCTAGATCTGGCCTGCGAACTAATC
CGTGAGGCCAAGCAAAACACGTTGGACAACAACGACTCCACTCCCATGCCCGGAGAAGGGAAAAACATCA
ACTATTTGGGCTGCTGCAGCATGAACTAGCAACTTTATTATACAAAGTTGGCATTATAAAAAAGCATTGC
TTATCAATTTGTTGCAACGAACAGGTCACTATCAGTCAAAATAAAATCATTATTTGGAGCTCCATGGTAG
CGTTAACGCGGCCGCGATATCCCCTATAGTGAGTCGTATTACATGGTCATAGCTGTTTCCTGGCAGCTCT
GGCCCGTGTCTCAAAATCTCTGATGTTACATTGCACAAGATAAAAATATATCATCATGAACAATAAAACT
GTCTGCTTACATAAACAGTAATACAAGGGGTGTTATGAGCCATATTCAACGGGAAACGTCGAGGCCGCGA
TTAAATTCCAACATGGATGCTGATTTATATGGGTATAAATGGGCTCGCGATAATGTCGGGCAATCAGGTG
CGACAATCTATCGCTTGTATGGGAAGCCCGATGCGCCAGAGTTGTTTCTGAAACATGGCAAAGGTAGCGT
TGCCAATGATGTTACAGATGAGATGGTCAGACTAAACTGGCTGACGGAATTTATGCCTCTTCCGACCATC
AAGCATTTTATCCGTACTCCTGATGATGCATGGTTACTCACCACTGCGATCCCCGGAAAAACAGCATTCC
AGGTATTAGAAGAATATCCTGATTCAGGTGAAAATATTGTTGATGCGCTGGCAGTGTTCCTGCGCCGGTT
GCATTCGATTCCTGTTTGTAATTGTCCTTTTAACAGCGATCGCGTATTTCGTCTCGCTCAGGCGCAATCA
CGAATGAATAACGGTTTGGTTGATGCGAGTGATTTTGATGACGAGCGTAATGGCTGGCCTGTTGAACAAG
TCTGGAAAGAAATGCATAAACTTTTGCCATTCTCACCGGATTCAGTCGTCACTCATGGTGATTTCTCACT
TGATAACCTTATTTTTGACGAGGGGAAATTAATAGGTTGTATTGATGTTGGACGAGTCGGAATCGCAGAC
CGATACCAGGATCTTGCCATCCTATGGAACTGCCTCGGTGAGTTTTCTCCTTCATTACAGAAACGGCTTT
TTCAAAAATATGGTATTGATAATCCTGATATGAATAAATTGCAGTTTCATTTGATGCTCGATGAGTTTTT
CTAATCAGAATTGGTTAATTGGTTGTAACACTGGCAGAGCATTACGCTGACTTGACGGGACGGCGCAAGC
TCATGACCAAAATCCCTTAACGTGAGTTACGCGTCGTTCCACTGAGCGTCAGACCCCGTAGAAAAGATCA
AAGGATCTTCTTGAGATCCTTTTTTTCTGCGCGTAATCTGCTGCTTGCAAACAAAAAAACCACCGCTACC
AGCGGTGGTTTGTTTGCCGGATCAAGAGCTACCAACTCTTTTTCCGAAGGTAACTGGCTTCAGCAGAGCG
CAGATACCAAATACTGTTCTTCTAGTGTAGCCGTAGTTAGGCCACCACTTCAAGAACTCTGTAGCACCGC
CTACATACCTCGCTCTGCTAATCCTGTTACCAGTGGCTGCTGCCAGTGGCGATAAGTCGTGTCTTACCGG
GTTGGACTCAAGACGATAGTTACCGGATAAGGCGCAGCGGTCGGGCTGAACGGGGGGTTCGTGCACACAG
CCCAGCTTGGAGCGAACGACCTACACCGAACTGAGATACCTACAGCGTGAGCTATGAGAAAGCGCCACGC
TTCCCGAAGGGAGAAAGGCGGACAGGTATCCGGTAAGCGGCAGGGTCGGAACAGGAGAGCGCACGAGGGA
GCTTCCAGGGGGAAACGCCTGGTATCTTTATAGTCCTGTCGGGTTTCGCCACCTCTGACTTGAGCGTCGA
TTTTTGTGATGCTCGTCAGGGGGGCGGAGCCTATGGAAAAACGCCAGCAACGCGGCCTTTTTACGGTTCC
TGGCCTTTTGCTGGCCTTTTGCTCACATGTTCTTTCCTGCGTTATCCCCTGATTCTGTGGATAACCGTAT
TACCGCCTTTGAGTGAGCTGATACCGCTCGCCGCAGCCGAACGACCGAGCGCAGCGAGTCAGTGAGCGAG
GAAGCGGAAGAGCGCCCAATACGCAAACCGCCTCTCCCCGCGCGTTGGCCGATTCATTAATGCAGCTGGC
ACGACAGGTTTCCCGACTGGAAAGCGGGCAGTGAGCGCAACGCAATTAATACGCGTACCGCTAGCCAGGA
AGAGTTTGTAGAAACGCAAAAAGGCCATCCGTCAGGATGGCCTTCTGCTTAGTTTGATGCCTGGCAGTTT
ATGGCGGGCGTCCTGCCCGCCACCCTCCGGGCCGTTGCTTCACAACGTTCAAATCCGCTCCCGGCGGATT
TGTCCTACTCAGGAGAGCGTTCACCGACAAACAACAGATAAAACGAAAGGCCCAGTCTTCCGACTGAGCC
TTTCGTTTTATTTGATGCCTGGCAGTTCCCTACTCTCGCGTTAACGCTAGCATGGATGTTTTCCCAGTCA
CGACGTTGTAAAACGACGGCCAGTCTTAAGCTCGGGCCCTGCAGCTCTAGAGCTCGAATTCTACAGGTCA
CTAATACCATCTAAGTAGTTGGTT
